Addgene plasmid #51471: mCherry-P4M-SidM
Purpose: Biosensor for PtdIns4P
Depositing lab: Tamas Balla. Depositing organization: National Institute of Child Health and Human Development (NICHD). Publication: A novel probe for phosphatidylinositol 4-phosphate reveals multiple pools beyond the Golgi. Hammond GR, Machner MP, Balla T. J Cell Biol. 2014 Apr 7. 10.1083/jcb.201312072 PubMed 24711504.
Backbone
  Vector backbone: pmCherry-N1
  Backbone manufacturer: Clontech
  Vector type: Mammalian Expression
  Selectable markers: Neomycin (select with G418)
Growth in bacteria
  Bacterial resistance: Kanamycin, 50 μg/mL
  Growth temperature: 37°C
  Growth strain: DH5alpha
  Copy number: High Copy
Gene/Insert
  Gene/Insert name: P4M-SidM(546-647)
  Species: Legionella pneumophila
  Insert size (bp): 321
  GenBank ID: DQ845395.1
  Promoter: CMV
  Tag / fusion protein: mCherry (N terminal on insert)
  Cloning method: Restriction Enzyme; 5′ cloning site AccIII (not destroyed); 3′ cloning site EcoRI (not destroyed)
  Sequencing primers: 5′ CMV-F; 3′ SV40-R
Terms and licenses: Academic/Nonprofit Terms; Industry Terms: Not Available to Industry
How to cite: mCherry-P4M-SidM was a gift from Tamas Balla (Addgene plasmid # 51471 ; http://n2t.net/addgene:51471 ; RRID:Addgene_51471)
