[The description below was written by a language model from this plasmid's Addgene catalogue record and pLannotate feature annotations shown in this document.]
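Description:
mCherry-P4M-SidM is a mammalian expression plasmid encoding a red fluorescent biosensor for the lipid phosphatidylinositol 4-phosphate (PtdIns4P). It is catalogued as built on the Clontech pmCherry-N1 backbone, although the sequenced 5,022 nt record places mCherry upstream of the insert, with the fluorescent protein at the N terminus of the fusion as the tag field also states. The plasmid replicates in E. coli at high copy from a ColE1/pUC-type origin and also carries an f1 origin. A single Tn5 NeoR/KanR gene serves both hosts: a bacterial (bla-type) promoter drives it for kanamycin selection, while an SV40 enhancer/early promoter and HSV TK polyadenylation signal allow G418 selection of transfected mammalian cells.

The payload is driven by the human CMV immediate early enhancer and promoter and terminated by the SV40 poly(A) signal. The mCherry coding sequence is followed by the P4M domain, residues 546–647 of SidM (also called DrrA) from Legionella pneumophila, cloned between AccIII and EcoRI sites. P4M is a compact, high-affinity PtdIns4P-binding module, so the fusion protein is recruited to membranes enriched in this lipid, and its distribution can be followed by fluorescence microscopy in live cells. The short annotated fragments (large T antigen, ble, bGH poly(A)) appear to be residual backbone sequences or annotation matches rather than functional elements. According to the associated publication title, the probe was used to reveal multiple cellular pools of PtdIns4P beyond the Golgi, and the red fluorophore makes it suitable for pairing with markers of other colours.
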