Features (pLannotate 1.2.2; 15 found; start..end, strand, type, name):
     61..364     +  enhancer       CMV enhancer: human cytomegalovirus immediate early enhancer
    365..568     +  promoter       CMV promoter: human cytomegalovirus (CMV) immediate early promoter
    613..1320    +  CDS            mCherry: mCherry is a basic (constitutively fluorescent) red fluorescent protein published in 2004, derived from Discosoma sp.. It is reported to be a very rapidly-maturing monomer with low acid sensitivity.
   1336..1641    +  CDS            P4M: high-affinity phosphatidylinositol 4-phosphate binding module of SidM (DrrA) from Legionella pneumophila (Hammond et al., 2014)
   1661..1686    +  misc_feature   MCS (fragment): multiple cloning site
   1703..1787    +  CDS            large T antigen (fragment): large T antigen from SV40 (simian virus 40)
   1810..1931    +  polyA_signal   SV40 poly(A) signal: SV40 polyadenylation signal
   1965..2393    -  rep_origin     f1 ori (sequence partly withheld): f1 bacteriophage origin of replication; arrow indicates direction of (+) strand synthesis
   2420..2524    +  promoter       AmpR promoter: bla
   2526..2883    +  promoter       SV40 promoter: SV40 enhancer and early promoter
   2918..3712    +  CDS            NeoR/KanR: aminoglycoside phosphotransferase from Tn5; aph(3')-II (or nptII); confers resistance to neomycin, kanamycin, and G418 (Geneticin®)
   3733..3885    +  CDS            ble (fragment): BLE_KLEPN - Experimental evidence at protein level: Swiss-Prot protein existence level 1. Binding protein with a strong affinity to the bleomycin family of antibiotics. Binds to CL990; an antimitotic-antibiotic compound. From Klebsiella pneumoniae.
   3944..3991    +  polyA_signal   HSV TK poly(A) signal: herpes simplex virus thymidine kinase polyadenylation signal (Cole and Stacy, 1985)
   4082..4098    -  polyA_signal   bGH poly(A) signal (fragment): bovine growth hormone polyadenylation signal
   4320..4908    +  rep_origin     ori: high-copy-number ColE1/pMB1/pBR322/pUC origin of replication
>Addgene plasmid #51471 | mCherry-P4M-SidM | depositor full sequence | sequence record 78543 | mCherry-P4M-SidM sequence 5022 bps
TAGTTATTAATAGTAATCAATTACGGGGTCATTAGTTCATAGCCCATATATGGAGTTCCGCGTTACATAA
CTTACGGTAAATGGCCCGCCTGGCTGACCGCCCAACGACCCCCGCCCATTGACGTCAATAATGACGTATG
TTCCCATAGTAACGCCAATAGGGACTTTCCATTGACGTCAATGGGTGGAGTATTTACGGTAAACTGCCCA
CTTGGCAGTACATCAAGTGTATCATATGCCAAGTACGCCCCCTATTGACGTCAATGACGGTAAATGGCCC
GCCTGGCATTATGCCCAGTACATGACCTTATGGGACTTTCCTACTTGGCAGTACATCTACGTATTAGTCA
TCGCTATTACCATGGTGATGCGGTTTTGGCAGTACATCAATGGGCGTGGATAGCGGTTTGACTCACGGGG
ATTTCCAAGTCTCCACCCCATTGACGTCAATGGGAGTTTGTTTTGGCACCAAAATCAACGGGACTTTCCA
AAATGTCGTAACAACTCCGCCCCATTGACGCAAATGGGCGGTAGGCGTGTACGGTGGGAGGTCTATATAA
GCAGAGCTGGTTTAGTGAACCGTCAGATCCGCTAGCGCTACCGGTCGCCACCATGGTGAGCAAGGGCGAG
GAGGATAACATGGCCATCATCAAGGAGTTCATGCGCTTCAAGGTGCACATGGAGGGCTCCGTGAACGGCC
ACGAGTTCGAGATCGAGGGCGAGGGCGAGGGCCGCCCCTACGAGGGCACCCAGACCGCCAAGCTGAAGGT
GACCAAGGGTGGCCCCCTGCCCTTCGCCTGGGACATCCTGTCCCCTCAGTTCATGTACGGCTCCAAGGCC
TACGTGAAGCACCCCGCCGACATCCCCGACTACTTGAAGCTGTCCTTCCCCGAGGGCTTCAAGTGGGAGC
GCGTGATGAACTTCGAGGACGGCGGCGTGGTGACCGTGACCCAGGACTCCTCCCTGCAGGACGGCGAGTT
CATCTACAAGGTGAAGCTGCGCGGCACCAACTTCCCCTCCGACGGCCCCGTAATGCAGAAGAAGACCATG
GGCTGGGAGGCCTCCTCCGAGCGGATGTACCCCGAGGACGGCGCCCTGAAGGGCGAGATCAAGCAGAGGC
TGAAGCTGAAGGACGGCGGCCACTACGACGCTGAGGTCAAGACCACCTACAAGGCCAAGAAGCCCGTGCA
GCTGCCCGGCGCCTACAACGTCAACATCAAGTTGGACATCACCTCCCACAACGAGGACTACACCATCGTG
GAACAGTACGAACGCGCCGAGGGCCGCCACTCCACCGGCGGCATGGACGAGCTGTACAAGTCCGGACTCA
GATCCACGGCAAGCACGGAAAACTTTAAAAATGTTAAAGAAAAATATCAGCAAATGCGAGGTGATGCTTT
AAAAACAGAAATCCTGGCTGATTTCAAGGATAAACTGGCTGAAGCTACCGATGAACAGAGCCTTAAGCAA
ATTGTTGCTGAATTGAAAAGTAAAGATGAATATAGAATTTTGGCTAAGGGGCAAGGGTTAACAACCCAGC
TTTTAGGGTTAAAGACAAGTTCAGTGTCTTCATTTGAGAAAATGGTTGAGGAAACAAGAGAAAGTATTAA
GTCTCAAGAAAGACAAACCATTAAGATAAAATAAGAATTCCCGGGTCGACTCGACGGTACCGCGGGCCCG
GGATCCACCGGATCTAGATAACTGATCATAATCAGCCATACCACATTTGTAGAGGTTTTACTTGCTTTAA
AAAACCTCCCACACCTCCCCCTGAACCTGAAACATAAAATGAATGCAATTGTTGTTGTTAACTTGTTTAT
TGCAGCTTATAATGGTTACAAATAAAGCAATAGCATCACAAATTTCACAAATAAAGCATTTTTTTCACTG
CATTCTAGTTGTGGTTTGTCCAAACTCATCAATGTATCTTAACGCGTAAATTGTAAGCGTTAATATTTTG
TTAAAATTCGCGTTAAATTTTTGTTAAATCAGCTCATTTTTTAACCAATAGGCCGAAATCGGCAAAATCC
CTTATAAATCAAAAGAATAGACCGAGATAGGGT
[37 nt withheld, positions 2064-2100]
AAAGAACGTGGACTCCAACGTCAAAGG
[49 nt withheld, positions 2128-2176]
T
[91 nt withheld, positions 2178-2268]
G
[124 nt withheld, positions 2270-2393]
CAGGTGGCACTTTTCGGGGAAATGTGCGCGGAACCCCTATTTGTTTATTTTTCTAAATACATTCAAATAT
GTATCCGCTCATGAGACAATAACCCTGATAAATGCTTCAATAATATTGAAAAAGGAAGAGTCCTGAGGCG
GAAAGAACCAGCTGTGGAATGTGTGTCAGTTAGGGTGTGGAAAGTCCCCAGGCTCCCCAGCAGGCAGAAG
TATGCAAAGCATGCATCTCAATTAGTCAGCAACCAGGTGTGGAAAGTCCCCAGGCTCCCCAGCAGGCAGA
AGTATGCAAAGCATGCATCTCAATTAGTCAGCAACCATAGTCCCGCCCCTAACTCCGCCCATCCCGCCCC
TAACTCCGCCCAGTTCCGCCCATTCTCCGCCCCATGGCTGACTAATTTTTTTTATTTATGCAGAGGCCGA
GGCCGCCTCGGCCTCTGAGCTATTCCAGAAGTAGTGAGGAGGCTTTTTTGGAGGCCTAGGCTTTTGCAAA
GATCGATCAAGAGACAGGATGAGGATCGTTTCGCATGATTGAACAAGATGGATTGCACGCAGGTTCTCCG
GCCGCTTGGGTGGAGAGGCTATTCGGCTATGACTGGGCACAACAGACAATCGGCTGCTCTGATGCCGCCG
TGTTCCGGCTGTCAGCGCAGGGGCGCCCGGTTCTTTTTGTCAAGACCGACCTGTCCGGTGCCCTGAATGA
ACTGCAAGACGAGGCAGCGCGGCTATCGTGGCTGGCCACGACGGGCGTTCCTTGCGCAGCTGTGCTCGAC
GTTGTCACTGAAGCGGGAAGGGACTGGCTGCTATTGGGCGAAGTGCCGGGGCAGGATCTCCTGTCATCTC
ACCTTGCTCCTGCCGAGAAAGTATCCATCATGGCTGATGCAATGCGGCGGCTGCATACGCTTGATCCGGC
TACCTGCCCATTCGACCACCAAGCGAAACATCGCATCGAGCGAGCACGTACTCGGATGGAAGCCGGTCTT
GTCGATCAGGATGATCTGGACGAAGAGCATCAGGGGCTCGCGCCAGCCGAACTGTTCGCCAGGCTCAAGG
CGAGCATGCCCGACGGCGAGGATCTCGTCGTGACCCATGGCGATGCCTGCTTGCCGAATATCATGGTGGA
AAATGGCCGCTTTTCTGGATTCATCGACTGTGGCCGGCTGGGTGTGGCGGACCGCTATCAGGACATAGCG
TTGGCTACCCGTGATATTGCTGAAGAGCTTGGCGGCGAATGGGCTGACCGCTTCCTCGTGCTTTACGGTA
TCGCCGCTCCCGATTCGCAGCGCATCGCCTTCTATCGCCTTCTTGACGAGTTCTTCTGAGCGGGACTCTG
GGGTTCGAAATGACCGACCAAGCGACGCCCAACCTGCCATCACGAGATTTCGATTCCACCGCCGCCTTCT
ATGAAAGGTTGGGCTTCGGAATCGTTTTCCGGGACGCCGGCTGGATGATCCTCCAGCGCGGGGATCTCAT
GCTGGAGTTCTTCGCCCACCCTAGGGGGAGGCTAACTGAAACACGGAAGGAGACAATACCGGAAGGAACC
CGCGCTATGACGGCAATAAAAAGACAGAATAAAACGCACGGTGTTGGGTCGTTTGTTCATAAACGCGGGG
TTCGGTCCCAGGGCTGGCACTCTGTCGATACCCCACCGAGACCCCATTGGGGCCAATACGCCCGCGTTTC
TTCCTTTTCCCCACCCCACCCCCCAAGTTCGGGTGAAGGCCCAGGGCTCGCAGCCAACGTCGGGGCGGCA
GGCCCTGCCATAGCCTCAGGTTACTCATATATACTTTAGATTGATTTAAAACTTCATTTTTAATTTAAAA
GGATCTAGGTGAAGATCCTTTTTGATAATCTCATGACCAAAATCCCTTAACGTGAGTTTTCGTTCCACTG
AGCGTCAGACCCCGTAGAAAAGATCAAAGGATCTTCTTGAGATCCTTTTTTTCTGCGCGTAATCTGCTGC
TTGCAAACAAAAAAACCACCGCTACCAGCGGTGGTTTGTTTGCCGGATCAAGAGCTACCAACTCTTTTTC
CGAAGGTAACTGGCTTCAGCAGAGCGCAGATACCAAATACTGTCCTTCTAGTGTAGCCGTAGTTAGGCCA
CCACTTCAAGAACTCTGTAGCACCGCCTACATACCTCGCTCTGCTAATCCTGTTACCAGTGGCTGCTGCC
AGTGGCGATAAGTCGTGTCTTACCGGGTTGGACTCAAGACGATAGTTACCGGATAAGGCGCAGCGGTCGG
GCTGAACGGGGGGTTCGTGCACACAGCCCAGCTTGGAGCGAACGACCTACACCGAACTGAGATACCTACA
GCGTGAGCTATGAGAAAGCGCCACGCTTCCCGAAGGGAGAAAGGCGGACAGGTATCCGGTAAGCGGCAGG
GTCGGAACAGGAGAGCGCACGAGGGAGCTTCCAGGGGGAAACGCCTGGTATCTTTATAGTCCTGTCGGGT
TTCGCCACCTCTGACTTGAGCGTCGATTTTTGTGATGCTCGTCAGGGGGGCGGAGCCTATGGAAAAACGC
CAGCAACGCGGCCTTTTTACGGTTCCTGGCCTTTTGCTGGCCTTTTGCTCACATGTTCTTTCCTGCGTTA
TCCCCTGATTCTGTGGATAACCGTATTACCGCCATGCAT
