Features (pLannotate 1.2.2; 15 found; start..end, strand, type, name):
     61..364     +  enhancer       CMV enhancer: human cytomegalovirus immediate early enhancer
    365..568     +  promoter       CMV promoter: human cytomegalovirus (CMV) immediate early promoter
    613..1320    +  CDS            mCherry: mCherry is a basic (constitutively fluorescent) red fluorescent protein published in 2004, derived from Discosoma sp.. It is reported to be a very rapidly-maturing monomer with low acid sensitivity.
   1336..1641    +  CDS            P4M: high-affinity phosphatidylinositol 4-phosphate binding module of SidM (DrrA) from Legionella pneumophila (Hammond et al., 2014)
   1661..1686    +  misc_feature   MCS (fragment): multiple cloning site
   1703..1787    +  CDS            large T antigen (fragment): large T antigen from SV40 (simian virus 40)
   1810..1931    +  polyA_signal   SV40 poly(A) signal: SV40 polyadenylation signal
   1965..2393    -  rep_origin     f1 ori (sequence partly withheld): f1 bacteriophage origin of replication; arrow indicates direction of (+) strand synthesis
   2420..2524    +  promoter       AmpR promoter: bla
   2526..2883    +  promoter       SV40 promoter: SV40 enhancer and early promoter
   2918..3712    +  CDS            NeoR/KanR: aminoglycoside phosphotransferase from Tn5; aph(3')-II (or nptII); confers resistance to neomycin, kanamycin, and G418 (Geneticin®)
   3733..3885    +  CDS            ble (fragment): BLE_KLEPN - Experimental evidence at protein level: Swiss-Prot protein existence level 1. Binding protein with a strong affinity to the bleomycin family of antibiotics. Binds to CL990; an antimitotic-antibiotic compound. From Klebsiella pneumoniae.
   3944..3991    +  polyA_signal   HSV TK poly(A) signal: herpes simplex virus thymidine kinase polyadenylation signal (Cole and Stacy, 1985)
   4082..4098    -  polyA_signal   bGH poly(A) signal (fragment): bovine growth hormone polyadenylation signal
   4320..4908    +  rep_origin     ori: high-copy-number ColE1/pMB1/pBR322/pUC origin of replication
>Addgene plasmid #51471 | mCherry-P4M-SidM | addgene full sequence | sequence record 227922 | Addgene NGS Result
TAGTTATTAATAGTAATCAATTACGGGGTCATTAGTTCATAGCCCATATATGGAGTTCCGCGTTACATAA
CTTACGGTAAATGGCCCGCCTGGCTGACCGCCCAACGACCCCCGCCCATTGACGTCAATAATGACGTATG
TTCCCATAGTAACGCCAATAGGGACTTTCCATTGACGTCAATGGGTGGAGTATTTACGGTAAACTGCCCA
CTTGGCAGTACATCAAGTGTATCATATGCCAAGTACGCCCCCTATTGACGTCAATGACGGTAAATGGCCC
GCCTGGCATTATGCCCAGTACATGACCTTATGGGACTTTCCTACTTGGCAGTACATCTACGTATTAGTCA
TCGCTATTACCATGGTGATGCGGTTTTGGCAGTACATCAATGGGCGTGGATAGCGGTTTGACTCACGGGG
ATTTCCAAGTCTCCACCCCATTGACGTCAATGGGAGTTTGTTTTGGCACCAAAATCAACGGGACTTTCCA
AAATGTCGTAACAACTCCGCCCCATTGACGCAAATGGGCGGTAGGCGTGTACGGTGGGAGGTCTATATAA
GCAGAGCTGGTTTAGTGAACCGTCAGATCCGCTAGCGCTACCGGTCGCCACCATGGTGAGCAAGGGCGAG
GAGGATAACATGGCCATCATCAAGGAGTTCATGCGCTTCAAGGTGCACATGGAGGGCTCCGTGAACGGCC
ACGAGTTCGAGATCGAGGGCGAGGGCGAGGGCCGCCCCTACGAGGGCACCCAGACCGCCAAGCTGAAGGT
GACCAAGGGTGGCCCCCTGCCCTTCGCCTGGGACATCCTGTCCCCTCAGTTCATGTACGGCTCCAAGGCC
TACGTGAAGCACCCCGCCGACATCCCCGACTACTTGAAGCTGTCCTTCCCCGAGGGCTTCAAGTGGGAGC
GCGTGATGAACTTCGAGGACGGCGGCGTGGTGACCGTGACCCAGGACTCCTCCCTGCAGGACGGCGAGTT
CATCTACAAGGTGAAGCTGCGCGGCACCAACTTCCCCTCCGACGGCCCCGTAATGCAGAAGAAGACCATG
GGCTGGGAGGCCTCCTCCGAGCGGATGTACCCCGAGGACGGCGCCCTGAAGGGCGAGATCAAGCAGAGGC
TGAAGCTGAAGGACGGCGGCCACTACGACGCTGAGGTCAAGACCACCTACAAGGCCAAGAAGCCCGTGCA
GCTGCCCGGCGCCTACAACGTCAACATCAAGTTGGACATCACCTCCCACAACGAGGACTACACCATCGTG
GAACAGTACGAACGCGCCGAGGGCCGCCACTCCACCGGCGGCATGGACGAGCTGTACAAGTCCGGACTCA
GATCCACGGCAAGCACGGAAAACTTTAAAAATGTTAAAGAAAAATATCAGCAAATGCGAGGTGATGCTTT
AAAAACAGAAATCCTGGCTGATTTCAAGGATAAACTGGCTGAAGCTACCGATGAACAGAGCCTTAAGCAA
ATTGTTGCTGAATTGAAAAGTAAAGATGAATATAGAATTTTGGCTAAGGGGCAAGGGTTAACAACCCAGC
TTTTAGGGTTAAAGACAAGTTCAGTGTCTTCATTTGAGAAAATGGTTGAGGAAACAAGAGAAAGTATTAA
GTCTCAAGAAAGACAAACCATTAAGATAAAATAAGAATTCCCGGGTCGACTCGACGGTACCGCGGGCCCG
GGATCCACCGGATCTAGATAACTGATCATAATCAGCCATACCACATTTGTAGAGGTTTTACTTGCTTTAA
AAAACCTCCCACACCTCCCCCTGAACCTGAAACATAAAATGAATGCAATTGTTGTTGTTAACTTGTTTAT
TGCAGCTTATAATGGTTACAAATAAAGCAATAGCATCACAAATTTCACAAATAAAGCATTTTTTTCACTG
CATTCTAGTTGTGGTTTGTCCAAACTCATCAATGTATCTTAACGCGTAAATTGTAAGCGTTAATATTTTG
TTAAAATTCGCGTTAAATTTTTGTTAAATCAGCTCATTTTTTAACCAATAGGCCGAAATCGGCAAAATCC
CTTATAAATCAAAAGAATAGACCGAGATAGGGT
[37 nt withheld, positions 2064-2100]
AAAGAACGTGGACTCCAACGTCAAAGG
[49 nt withheld, positions 2128-2176]
T
[91 nt withheld, positions 2178-2268]
G
[124 nt withheld, positions 2270-2393]
CAGGTGGCACTTTTCGGGGAAATGTGCGCGGAACCCCTATTTGTTTATTTTTCTAAATACATTCAAATAT
GTATCCGCTCATGAGACAATAACCCTGATAAATGCTTCAATAATATTGAAAAAGGAAGAGTCCTGAGGCG
GAAAGAACCAGCTGTGGAATGTGTGTCAGTTAGGGTGTGGAAAGTCCCCAGGCTCCCCAGCAGGCAGAAG
TATGCAAAGCATGCATCTCAATTAGTCAGCAACCAGGTGTGGAAAGTCCCCAGGCTCCCCAGCAGGCAGA
AGTATGCAAAGCATGCATCTCAATTAGTCAGCAACCATAGTCCCGCCCCTAACTCCGCCCATCCCGCCCC
TAACTCCGCCCAGTTCCGCCCATTCTCCGCCCCATGGCTGACTAATTTTTTTTATTTATGCAGAGGCCGA
GGCCGCCTCGGCCTCTGAGCTATTCCAGAAGTAGTGAGGAGGCTTTTTTGGAGGCCTAGGCTTTTGCAAA
GATCGATCAAGAGACAGGATGAGGATCGTTTCGCATGATTGAACAAGATGGATTGCACGCAGGTTCTCCG
GCCGCTTGGGTGGAGAGGCTATTCGGCTATGACTGGGCACAACAGACAATCGGCTGCTCTGATGCCGCCG
TGTTCCGGCTGTCAGCGCAGGGGCGCCCGGTTCTTTTTGTCAAGACCGACCTGTCCGGTGCCCTGAATGA
ACTGCAAGACGAGGCAGCGCGGCTATCGTGGCTGGCCACGACGGGCGTTCCTTGCGCAGCTGTGCTCGAC
GTTGTCACTGAAGCGGGAAGGGACTGGCTGCTATTGGGCGAAGTGCCGGGGCAGGATCTCCTGTCATCTC
ACCTTGCTCCTGCCGAGAAAGTATCCATCATGGCTGATGCAATGCGGCGGCTGCATACGCTTGATCCGGC
TACCTGCCCATTCGACCACCAAGCGAAACATCGCATCGAGCGAGCACGTACTCGGATGGAAGCCGGTCTT
GTCGATCAGGATGATCTGGACGAAGAGCATCAGGGGCTCGCGCCAGCCGAACTGTTCGCCAGGCTCAAGG
CGAGCATGCCCGACGGCGAGGATCTCGTCGTGACCCATGGCGATGCCTGCTTGCCGAATATCATGGTGGA
AAATGGCCGCTTTTCTGGATTCATCGACTGTGGCCGGCTGGGTGTGGCGGACCGCTATCAGGACATAGCG
TTGGCTACCCGTGATATTGCTGAAGAGCTTGGCGGCGAATGGGCTGACCGCTTCCTCGTGCTTTACGGTA
TCGCCGCTCCCGATTCGCAGCGCATCGCCTTCTATCGCCTTCTTGACGAGTTCTTCTGAGCGGGACTCTG
GGGTTCGAAATGACCGACCAAGCGACGCCCAACCTGCCATCACGAGATTTCGATTCCACCGCCGCCTTCT
ATGAAAGGTTGGGCTTCGGAATCGTTTTCCGGGACGCCGGCTGGATGATCCTCCAGCGCGGGGATCTCAT
GCTGGAGTTCTTCGCCCACCCTAGGGGGAGGCTAACTGAAACACGGAAGGAGACAATACCGGAAGGAACC
CGCGCTATGACGGCAATAAAAAGACAGAATAAAACGCACGGTGTTGGGTCGTTTGTTCATAAACGCGGGG
TTCGGTCCCAGGGCTGGCACTCTGTCGATACCCCACCGAGACCCCATTGGGGCCAATACGCCCGCGTTTC
TTCCTTTTCCCCACCCCACCCCCCAAGTTCGGGTGAAGGCCCAGGGCTCGCAGCCAACGTCGGGGCGGCA
GGCCCTGCCATAGCCTCAGGTTACTCATATATACTTTAGATTGATTTAAAACTTCATTTTTAATTTAAAA
GGATCTAGGTGAAGATCCTTTTTGATAATCTCATGACCAAAATCCCTTAACGTGAGTTTTCGTTCCACTG
AGCGTCAGACCCCGTAGAAAAGATCAAAGGATCTTCTTGAGATCCTTTTTTTCTGCGCGTAATCTGCTGC
TTGCAAACAAAAAAACCACCGCTACCAGCGGTGGTTTGTTTGCCGGATCAAGAGCTACCAACTCTTTTTC
CGAAGGTAACTGGCTTCAGCAGAGCGCAGATACCAAATACTGTTCTTCTAGTGTAGCCGTAGTTAGGCCA
CCACTTCAAGAACTCTGTAGCACCGCCTACATACCTCGCTCTGCTAATCCTGTTACCAGTGGCTGCTGCC
AGTGGCGATAAGTCGTGTCTTACCGGGTTGGACTCAAGACGATAGTTACCGGATAAGGCGCAGCGGTCGG
GCTGAACGGGGGGTTCGTGCACACAGCCCAGCTTGGAGCGAACGACCTACACCGAACTGAGATACCTACA
GCGTGAGCTATGAGAAAGCGCCACGCTTCCCGAAGGGAGAAAGGCGGACAGGTATCCGGTAAGCGGCAGG
GTCGGAACAGGAGAGCGCACGAGGGAGCTTCCAGGGGGAAACGCCTGGTATCTTTATAGTCCTGTCGGGT
TTCGCCACCTCTGACTTGAGCGTCGATTTTTGTGATGCTCGTCAGGGGGGCGGAGCCTATGGAAAAACGC
CAGCAACGCGGCCTTTTTACGGTTCCTGGCCTTTTGCTGGCCTTTTGCTCACATGTTCTTTCCTGCGTTA
TCCCCTGATTCTGTGGATAACCGTATTACCGCCATGCAT
