>Addgene plasmid #51471 | mCherry-P4M-SidM | addgene partial sequence | sequence record 81891 | SV40pA-R 5'-GAAATTTGTGATGCTATTGC-3'
CAACAACAATTGCATTCATTTTATGTTTCAGGTTCAGGGGGAGGTGTGGGAGGTTTTTTAAAGCAAGTAA
AACCTCTACAAATGTGGTATGGCTGATTATGATCAGTTATCTAGATCCGGTGGATCCCGGGCCCGCGGTA
CCGTCGAGTCGACCCGGGAATTCTTATTTTATCTTAATGGTTTGTCTTTCTTGAGACTTAATACTTTCTC
TTGTTTCCTCAACCATTTTCTCAAATGAAGACACTGAACTTGTCTTTAACCCTAAAAGCTGGGTTGTTAA
CCCTTGCCCCTTAGCCAAAATTCTATATTCATCTTTACTTTTCAATTCAGCAACAATTTGCTTAAGGCTC
TGTTCATCGGTAGCTTCAGCCAGTTTATCCTTGAAATCAGCCAGGATTTCTGTTTTTAAAGCATCACCTC
GCATTTGCTGATATTTTTCTTTAACATTTTTAAAGTTTTCCGTGCTTGCCGTGGATCTGAGTCCGGACTT
GTACAGCTCGTCCATGCCGCCGGTGGAGTGGCGGCCCTCGGCGCGTTCGTACTGTTCCACGATGGTGTAG
TCCTCGTTGTGGGAGGTGATGTCCAACTTGATGTTGACGTTGTAGGCGCCGGGCAGCTGCACGGGCTTCT
TGGCCTTGTAGGTGGTCTTGACCTCAGCGTCGTAGTGGCCGCCGTCCTTCAGCTTCAGCCTCTGCTTGAT
CTCGCCCTTCAGGGCGCCGTCCTCGGGGTACATCCGCTCGGAGGAGGCCTCCCAGCCCATGGTCTTCTTC
TGCATTACGGGGCCGTCGGAGGGGAAGTTGGTGCCGCGCAGCTTCACCTTGTAGATGAACTCGCCGTCCT
GCAGGGAGGAGTCCTGGGTCACGGTCACCACGCCGCCGTC
